Addgene plasmid #29111: pEMS1217
Purpose: Expression of the reporter gene under the control of the MiniPromoter in this plasmid has not been tested
Depositing lab: Elizabeth Simpson. Depositing organization: University of British Columbia. Publication: A regulatory toolbox of MiniPromoters to drive selective expression in the brain. Portales-Casamar E, Swanson DJ, Liu L, de Leeuw CN, Banks KG, Ho Sui SJ, Fulton DL, Ali J, Amirabbasi M, Arenillas DJ, Babyak N, Black SF, Bonaguro RJ, Brauer E, Candido TR, Castellarin M, Chen J, Chen Y, Cheng JC, Chopra V, Docking TR, Dreolini L, D'Souza CA, Flynn EK, Glenn R, Hatakka K, Hearty TG, Imanian B, Jiang S, Khorasan-zadeh S, Komljenovic I, Laprise S, Liao NY, Lim JS, Lithwick S, Liu F, Liu J, Lu M, McConechy M, McLeod AJ, Milisavljevic M, Mis J, O'Connor K, Palma B, Palmquist DL, Schmouth JF, Swanson MI, Tam B, Ticoll A, Turner JL, Varhol R, Vermeulen J, Watkins RF, Wilson G, Wong BK, Wong SH, Wong TY, Yang GS, Ypsilanti AR, Jones SJ, Holt RA, Goldowitz D, Wasserman WW, Simpson EM. Proc Natl Acad Sci U S A. 2010 Sep 21. 107(38):16589-94. 10.1073/pnas.1009158107 PubMed 20807748.
Backbone
  Vector backbone: pEMS1307
  Backbone size w/o insert (bp): 16482
  Vector type: Pleiades Promoter Project [sic, Pleaides Plieades]
Growth in bacteria
  Bacterial resistance: Ampicillin, 100 μg/mL
  Growth temperature: 37°C
  Growth strain: DH5alpha
  Growth instructions: DH10B
  Copy number: High Copy
Gene/Insert
  Gene/Insert name: Ple113 (alt names: HSPA12B; Heat shock 70kD protein 12B)
  Species: H. sapiens (human)
  Insert size (bp): 3843
  Entrez Gene: HSPA12B (a.k.a. C20orf60)
  Tag / fusion protein: EGFP-NLS (C terminal on backbone)
  Cloning method: Restriction Enzyme; 5′ cloning site FseI (unknown if destroyed); 3′ cloning site AscI (unknown if destroyed)
  Sequencing primers: 5′ Unknown
Terms and licenses: Academic/Nonprofit Terms; Industry Terms: Not Available to Industry
How to cite: pEMS1217 was a gift from Elizabeth Simpson (Addgene plasmid # 29111 ; http://n2t.net/addgene:29111 ; RRID:Addgene_29111)
