[The description below was written by a language model from this plasmid's Addgene catalogue record.]
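Description:
pEMS1217 is a MiniPromoter reporter plasmid from the Pleiades Promoter Project, a collection of compact human regulatory sequences designed to drive selective expression in defined brain regions and cell types. It is built on the pEMS1307 backbone, recorded as about 16.5 kb without insert. It is maintained in E. coli as a high-copy plasmid under ampicillin selection. The record does not list the origin of replication or any other backbone elements, and no feature table is provided, so the contents of this large backbone cannot be described beyond the reporter.

The insert is Ple113, a roughly 3.8 kb MiniPromoter assembled from human HSPA12B (heat shock 70 kD protein 12B, also known as C20orf60) regulatory sequence, cloned between FseI and AscI sites. It is not a protein-coding insert. It sits upstream of an EGFP-NLS reporter carried on the backbone, so the "C-terminal tag" entry in the record reflects the downstream position of the reporter relative to the promoter. The nuclear localization signal concentrates the green fluorescence in nuclei, which makes individual expressing cells easier to identify and count in tissue.

The intended use is to test whether the HSPA12B-derived elements can recapitulate a restricted expression pattern, in keeping with the project's goal of building a toolbox of small promoters for the brain. However, the depositor states explicitly that reporter expression under this MiniPromoter has not been tested in this plasmid, so its activity and specificity remain uncharacterised. The record also does not state how the construct is delivered to cells or animals.
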