>Addgene plasmid #29111 | pEMS1217 | addgene partial sequence | sequence record 37887 | EGFP-N 5'-CGTCGCCGTCCAGCTCGACCAG-3'
ACCATGGTGGCGGAAGTTCCTATACCTTTTGAAGAATAGGAACTTCGGAATAGGAACTTCGGCGCGCCCC
TCCCGACAGCTCCAGCCCCGTCCAGCCGCCGCGATCCCGGGCCCGCAGCTCGTTGGCCGTGCCCGCTGCG
GCGGCCGCAGCCCTCGACGTGCGCCCGGCCCTGAGGCCTCCCGCCTCCTCGCGCCGCCCACCCCGCCCGC
CGCCCCCTCCCCCAGGCCGGATGGCCGCGCCGCCTGCGCCGCCGGGTCGGCCCGCGCTCCCGGCCCAGAT
GTGCGAGGCCGGGGCGGGGCCTGCCTGCGCGGGCCTCCGCCGAGGGGCCCAGCCTGGTCCCGCGTCCAGG
GCCCCTCCCTGAGCCCCTCCTGCGCCTCCCCCGCTCCCCTAGCAGCCCAGGGGGTGGGAGAAGGGAGAGG
GGGCGGCGGAGGGAGGGGAAGAGGAGTTCCAGACCCTGGTCGG
