>Addgene plasmid #29111 | pEMS1217 | addgene partial sequence | sequence record 39278 | pEMS1307-Fwd 5'-ccgcacgtctaagaaaccat-3'
AAATAGGCGTATCACGAGGCCCTTTCGTCTTCAAGAATTAATTCCGATCATATTCAATAACCCTTAATGA
ATTCGAGCTCCTAGGCCGGCCCACCTCACCGTGAAGAAAAGCAGCCTGCTGGGCACACTGGGGGTCAGAT
GTGTCCCTGGCCACAGGGGATGTCAGGGTCAGCTCTGCTATGGCCAGGGCAGCTATCTTGTCCCAGCTCC
CCTGTTCCTCCCATTTGGGGTCCTGAAAAGGGCAATCGTGAACCTGATGGAAGAATGGTGGGGTTCTGGA
CACAGCGACCCTGGAACAGGGCGCGGGGGAGGACCCTTTCCAGGACCACTCCCATCACATAATGTAGAGG
CCACCTATGCTTAGCCCGGCCCTAACCCCAAAGGGGTCAGCCCCACCGGAGTCCAGCCTATTGGCTCAGC
CTGTCACCACAAAGGCCAGCTTCAGCCCAGATAACTGTTCTGGAAACAGAAAGAGCAGGGACCGCTCAGA
AAGGAGATCTCTGTCCCTGTTTGAAAGCCTGGAGTTGAGGGGACAGTGCCCCGCCCCCCGCCCCCCGCAA
CTTGGGTTGCAGCTGTGGCCTAGTGAGCACGCAGCGCCCCCTGGTGGTCGAGGGGGAATTGCGGGTCCCG
GGAAAGGGGGCGGTGTGCCAGCAACAGGGAGCAGGCAGCTCTGCAGCCCTGAACCATCCCTCCCTTGGGT
GACTCTTTTGGAAATCATTGTTCCCCAGACAGGAGGTTCCTGAGGTTCATACTTGGGTCTCCAAGTCTTG
GGTGCTCTGAAGACAGGATTTTA
